>Addgene plasmid #246055 | H1_sgRNA(GRIN2B)_SauCas9_AcrIIA5-AsLOV2(D41) | addgene full sequence | sequence record 495341 | Addgene NGS Result
CCTGCAGGCAGCTGCGCGCTCGCTCGCTCACTGAGGCCGCCCGGGCGTCGGGCGACCTTTGGTCGCCCGG
CCTCAGTGAGCGAGCGAGCGCGCAGAGAGGGAGTGGCCAACTCCATCACTAGGGGTTCCTGCGGCCTCTA
GACTCCATATTTGCATGTCGCTATGTGTTCTGGGAAATCACCATAAACGTGAAATGTCTTTGGATTTGGG
AATCTTATAAGTTCTGTATGAGGACCACGGTACACCGAGAGTAGGCTGGTAGATGGAGGTTTTAGTACTC
TGGAAACAGAATCTACTAAAACAAGGCAAAATGCCGTGTTTATCTCGTCAACTTGTTGGCGAGATTTTTT
CCACCGGTGCCACCATGGCCCCAAAGAAGAAGCGGAAGGTCGGTATCCACGGAGTCCCAGCAGCCAAGCG
GAACTACATCCTGGGCCTGGACATCGGCATCACCAGCGTGGGCTACGGCATCATCGACTACGAGACACGG
GACGTGATCGATGCCGGCGTGCGGCTGTTCAAAGAGGCCAACGTGGAAAACAACGAGGGCAGGCGGAGCA
AGAGAGGCGCCAGAAGGCTGAAGCGGCGGAGGCGGCATAGAATCCAGAGAGTGAAGAAGCTGCTGTTCGA
CTACAACCTGCTGACCGACCACAGCGAGCTGAGCGGCATCAACCCCTACGAGGCCAGAGTGAAGGGCCTG
AGCCAGAAGCTGAGCGAGGAAGAGTTCTCTGCCGCCCTGCTGCACCTGGCCAAGAGAAGAGGCGTGCACA
ACGTGAACGAGGTGGAAGAGGACACCGGCAACGAGCTGTCCACCAAAGAGCAGATCAGCCGGAACAGCAA
GGCCCTGGAAGAGAAATACGTGGCCGAACTGCAGCTGGAACGGCTGAAGAAAGACGGCGAAGTGCGGGGC
AGCATCAACAGATTCAAGACCAGCGACTACGTGAAAGAAGCCAAACAGCTGCTGAAGGTGCAGAAGGCCT
ACCACCAGCTGGACCAGAGCTTCATCGACACCTACATCGACCTGCTGGAAACCCGGCGGACCTACTATGA
GGGACCTGGCGAGGGCAGCCCCTTCGGCTGGAAGGACATCAAAGAATGGTACGAGATGCTGATGGGCCAC
TGCACCTACTTCCCCGAGGAACTGCGGAGCGTGAAGTACGCCTACAACGCCGACCTGTACAACGCCCTGA
ACGACCTGAACAATCTCGTGATCACCAGGGACGAGAACGAGAAGCTGGAATATTACGAGAAGTTCCAGAT
CATCGAGAACGTGTTCAAGCAGAAGAAGAAGCCCACCCTGAAGCAGATCGCCAAAGAAATCCTCGTGAAC
GAAGAGGATATTAAGGGCTACAGAGTGACCAGCACCGGCAAGCCCGAGTTCACCAACCTGAAGGTGTACC
ACGACATCAAGGACATTACCGCCCGGAAAGAGATTATTGAGAACGCCGAGCTGCTGGATCAGATTGCCAA
GATCCTGACCATCTACCAGAGCAGCGAGGACATCCAGGAAGAACTGACCAATCTGAACTCCGAGCTGACC
CAGGAAGAGATCGAGCAGATCTCTAATCTGAAGGGCTATACCGGCACCCACAACCTGAGCCTGAAGGCCA
TCAACCTGATCCTGGACGAGCTGTGGCACACCAACGACAACCAGATCGCTATCTTCAACCGGCTGAAGCT
GGTGCCCAAGAAGGTGGACCTGTCCCAGCAGAAAGAGATCCCCACCACCCTGGTGGACGACTTCATCCTG
AGCCCCGTCGTGAAGAGAAGCTTCATCCAGAGCATCAAAGTGATCAACGCCATCATCAAGAAGTACGGCC
TGCCCAACGACATCATTATCGAGCTGGCCCGCGAGAAGAACTCCAAGGACGCCCAGAAAATGATCAACGA
GATGCAGAAGCGGAACCGGCAGACCAACGAGCGGATCGAGGAAATCATCCGGACCACCGGCAAAGAGAAC
GCCAAGTACCTGATCGAGAAGATCAAGCTGCACGACATGCAGGAAGGCAAGTGCCTGTACAGCCTGGAAG
CCATCCCTCTGGAAGATCTGCTGAACAACCCCTTCAACTATGAGGTGGACCACATCATCCCCAGAAGCGT
GTCCTTCGACAACAGCTTCAACAACAAGGTGCTCGTGAAGCAGGAAGAAAACAGCAAGAAGGGCAACCGG
ACCCCATTCCAGTACCTGAGCAGCAGCGACAGCAAGATCAGCTACGAAACCTTCAAGAAGCACATCCTGA
ATCTGGCCAAGGGCAAGGGCAGAATCAGCAAGACCAAGAAAGAGTATCTGCTGGAAGAACGGGACATCAA
CAGGTTCTCCGTGCAGAAAGACTTCATCAACCGGAACCTGGTGGATACCAGATACGCCACCAGAGGCCTG
ATGAACCTGCTGCGGAGCTACTTCAGAGTGAACAACCTGGACGTGAAAGTGAAGTCCATCAATGGCGGCT
TCACCAGCTTTCTGCGGCGGAAGTGGAAGTTTAAGAAAGAGCGGAACAAGGGGTACAAGCACCACGCCGA
GGACGCCCTGATCATTGCCAACGCCGATTTCATCTTCAAAGAGTGGAAGAAACTGGACAAGGCCAAAAAA
GTGATGGAAAACCAGATGTTCGAGGAAAAGCAGGCCGAGAGCATGCCCGAGATCGAAACCGAGCAGGAGT
ACAAAGAGATCTTCATCACCCCCCACCAGATCAAGCACATTAAGGACTTCAAGGACTACAAGTACAGCCA
CCGGGTGGACAAGAAGCCTAATAGAGAGCTGATTAACGACACCCTGTACTCCACCCGGAAGGACGACAAG
GGCAACACCCTGATCGTGAACAATCTGAACGGCCTGTACGACAAGGACAATGACAAGCTGAAAAAGCTGA
TCAACAAGAGCCCCGAAAAGCTGCTGATGTACCACCACGACCCCCAGACCTACCAGAAACTGAAGCTGAT
TATGGAACAGTACGGCGACGAGAAGAATCCCCTGTACAAGTACTACGAGGAAACCGGGAACTACCTGACC
AAGTACTCCAAAAAGGACAACGGCCCCGTGATCAAGAAGATTAAGTATTACGGCAACAAACTGAACGCCC
ATCTGGACATCACCGACGACTACCCCAACAGCAGAAACAAGGTCGTGAAGCTGTCCCTGAAGCCCTACAG
ATTCGACGTGTACCTGGACAATGGCGTGTACAAGTTCGTGACCGTGAAGAATCTGGATGTGATCAAAAAA
GAAAACTACTACGAAGTGAATAGCAAGTGCTATGAGGAAGCTAAGAAGCTGAAGAAGATCAGCAACCAGG
CCGAGTTTATCGCCTCCTTCTACAACAACGATCTGATCAAGATCAACGGCGAGCTGTATAGAGTGATCGG
CGTGAACAACGACCTGCTGAACCGGATCGAAGTGAACATGATCGACATCACCTACCGCGAGTACCTGGAA
AACATGAACGACAAGAGGCCCCCCAGGATCATTAAGACAATCGCCTCCAAGACCCAGAGCATTAAGAAGT
ACAGCACAGACATTCTGGGCAACCTGTATGAAGTGAAATCTAAGAAGCACCCTCAGATCATCAAAAAGGG
CAAAAGGCCGGCGGCCACGAAAAAGGCCGGCCAGGCAAAAAAGAAAAAGGGATCCGCTACAAACTTTAGC
CTTCTCAAACAAGCAGGAGATGTCGAAGAGAATCCTGGCCCGGCATACGGTAAAAGCCGATATAACTCTT
ACCGGAAACGAAATTTTAGTATCAGTGACAACCAGAGAAGAGAATACGCCAAAAAAATGAAGGAATTGGA
GCAAGCGTTTGAGAATTTGCTTGCTACAACTTTGGAGCGGATTGAGAAGAATTTCGTCATAACTGATCCC
AGGTTGCCTGATAATCCTATAATATTCGCCTCCGATAGTTTTCTTCAACTTACGGAGTACTCCAGAGAGG
AGATACTGGGAAGGAATTGCAGATTCCTCCAAGGTCCAGAAACTGATAGAGCTACTGTGAGGAAGATACG
GGATGCCATTGACAATCAAACTGAAGTGACAGTGCAACTTATCAATTACACCAAGTCAGGGAAAAAATTC
TGGAACCTGTTCCATTTGCAACCCATGAGGGACCAAAAGGGCGATGTGCAATATTTCATAGGCGTTCAAC
TTGATGGTACTGAACACGTCAGAGATGCGGCGGAGCGAGAAGGAGTGATGCTGATTAAGAAAACAGCAGA
GAATATCGACGAAGCGGCGAAAGAGCTGGACGGGTGGTACCTCTCATCCATGAAGGATAGCGCCTACAAA
GACTTCGGAAAGTACGAGATAAGACTGTCAAACCACAGTGCAGACAATAGGTATCACGACCTTGAAAATG
GTCGCCTTATCGTTAATGTAAAGGCTTCAAAACTTAATTTCGTTGATATTATAGAGAACAAGCTGGGCAA
AATTATTGAGAAGATCGATACGCTTGATTTGGATAAGTACAGATTCATTAACGCTACTAAACTGGAAAGG
GATATAAAATGTTACTATAAGGGGTATAAAACAAAAAAGGATGTTATCTGAGAATTCTAGCAATAAAGGA
TCGTTTATTTTCATTGGAAGCGTGTGTTGGTTTTTTGATCAGGCGCGGGCAGGAACCCCTAGTGATGGAG
TTGGCCACTCCCTCTCTGCGCGCTCGCTCGCTCACTGAGGCCGGGCGACCAAAGGTCGCCCGACGCCCGG
GCTTTGCCCGGGCGGCCTCAGTGAGCGAGCGAGCGCGCAGCTGCCTGCAGGGGCGCCTGATGCGGTATTT
TCTCCTTACGCATCTGTGCGGTATTTCACACCGCATA
[95 nt withheld, positions 4798-4892]
T
[46 nt withheld, positions 4894-4939]
C
[141 nt withheld, positions 4941-5081]
CCTTTGACGTTGGAGTCCACGTTCTTT
[37 nt withheld, positions 5109-5145]
ACTCTATCTCGGGCTATTCTTTTGATTTATAAGGGATTTTGCCGATTTCGGTCTATTGGTTAAAAAATGA
GCTGATTTAACAAAAATTTAACGCGAATTTTAACAAAATATTAACGTTTACAATTTTATGGTGCACTCTC
AGTACAATCTGCTCTGATGCCGCATAGTTAAGCCAGCCCCGACACCCGCCAACACCCGCTGACGCGCCCT
GACGGGCTTGTCTGCTCCCGGCATCCGCTTACAGACAAGCTGTGACCGTCTCCGGGAGCTGCATGTGTCA
GAGGTTTTCACCGTCATCACCGAAACGCGCGAGACGAAAGGGCCTCGTGATACGCCTATTTTTATAGGTT
AATGTCATGATAATAATGGTTTCTTAGACGTCAGGTGGCACTTTTCGGGGAAATGTGCGCGGAACCCCTA
TTTGTTTATTTTTCTAAATACATTCAAATATGTATCCGCTCATGAGACAATAACCCTGATAAATGCTTCA
ATAATATTGAAAAAGGAAGAGTATGAGTATTCAACATTTCCGTGTCGCCCTTATTCCCTTTTTTGCGGCA
TTTTGCCTTCCTGTTTTTGCTCACCCAGAAACGCTGGTGAAAGTAAAAGATGCTGAAGATCAGTTGGGTG
CACGAGTGGGTTACATCGAACTGGATCTCAACAGCGGTAAGATCCTTGAGAGTTTTCGCCCCGAAGAACG
TTTTCCAATGATGAGCACTTTTAAAGTTCTGCTATGTGGCGCGGTATTATCCCGTATTGACGCCGGGCAA
GAGCAACTCGGTCGCCGCATACACTATTCTCAGAATGACTTGGTTGAGTACTCACCAGTCACAGAAAAGC
ATCTTACGGATGGCATGACAGTAAGAGAATTATGCAGTGCTGCCATAACCATGAGTGATAACACTGCGGC
CAACTTACTTCTGACAACGATCGGAGGACCGAAGGAGCTAACCGCTTTTTTGCACAACATGGGGGATCAT
GTAACTCGCCTTGATCGTTGGGAACCGGAGCTGAATGAAGCCATACCAAACGACGAGCGTGACACCACGA
TGCCTGTAGCAATGGCAACAACGTTGCGCAAACTATTAACTGGCGAACTACTTACTCTAGCTTCCCGGCA
ACAATTAATAGACTGGATGGAGGCGGATAAAGTTGCAGGACCACTTCTGCGCTCGGCCCTTCCGGCTGGC
TGGTTTATTGCTGATAAATCTGGAGCCGGTGAGCGTGGAAGCCGCGGTATCATTGCAGCACTGGGGCCAG
ATGGTAAGCCCTCCCGTATCGTAGTTATCTACACGACGGGGAGTCAGGCAACTATGGATGAACGAAATAG
ACAGATCGCTGAGATAGGTGCCTCACTGATTAAGCATTGGTAACTGTCAGACCAAGTTTACTCATATATA
CTTTAGATTGATTTAAAACTTCATTTTTAATTTAAAAGGATCTAGGTGAAGATCCTTTTTGATAATCTCA
TGACCAAAATCCCTTAACGTGAGTTTTCGTTCCACTGAGCGTCAGACCCCGTAGAAAAGATCAAAGGATC
TTCTTGAGATCCTTTTTTTCTGCGCGTAATCTGCTGCTTGCAAACAAAAAAACCACCGCTACCAGCGGTG
GTTTGTTTGCCGGATCAAGAGCTACCAACTCTTTTTCCGAAGGTAACTGGCTTCAGCAGAGCGCAGATAC
CAAATACTGTTCTTCTAGTGTAGCCGTAGTTAGGCCACCACTTCAAGAACTCTGTAGCACCGCCTACATA
CCTCGCTCTGCTAATCCTGTTACCAGTGGCTGCTGCCAGTGGCGATAAGTCGTGTCTTACCGGGTTGGAC
TCAAGACGATAGTTACCGGATAAGGCGCAGCGGTCGGGCTGAACGGGGGGTTCGTGCACACAGCCCAGCT
TGGAGCGAACGACCTACACCGAACTGAGATACCTACAGCGTGAGCTATGAGAAAGCGCCACGCTTCCCGA
AGGGAGAAAGGCGGACAGGTATCCGGTAAGCGGCAGGGTCGGAACAGGAGAGCGCACGAGGGAGCTTCCA
GGGGGAAACGCCTGGTATCTTTATAGTCCTGTCGGGTTTCGCCACCTCTGACTTGAGCGTCGATTTTTGT
GATGCTCGTCAGGGGGGCGGAGCCTATGGAAAAACGCCAGCAACGCGGCCTTTTTACGGTTCCTGGCCTT
TTGCTGGCCTTTTGCTCACATGT
Features (pLannotate 1.2.2; 15 found; start..end, strand, type, name):
     12..39      +  repeat_region  AAV2 ITR (fragment): inverted terminal repeat of adeno-associated virus serotype 2 inverted
     68..95      +  repeat_region  AAV2 ITR (fragment): inverted terminal repeat of adeno-associated virus serotype 2 inverted
    147..232     +  promoter       H1 promoter (fragment): human H1 RNA promoter
    269..344     +  misc_RNA       Sa gRNA scaffold: guide RNA scaffold for the Staphylococcus aureus CRISPR/Cas9 system
    416..3571    +  CDS            cas9: CAS9_STAAU - Experimental evidence at protein level: Swiss-Prot protein existence level 1. CRISPR (clustered regularly interspaced short palindromic repeat) is an adaptive immune system that provides protection against mobile genetic elements (viruses, transposable elements and conjugative plasmids). CRISPR clusters contain spacers, sequences complementary to antecedent mobile elements, and target invading nucleic acids. CRISPR clusters are transcribed and processed into CRISPR RNA (crRNA). In type II CRISPR systems correct processing of pre-crRNA requires a trans- encoded small RNA (tracrRNA)
   3572..3619    +  CDS            nucleoplasmin NLS: bipartite nuclear localization signal from nucleoplasmin
   3821..4138    +  CDS            miniSOG: miniSOG is a basic (constitutively fluorescent) cyan fluorescent protein published in 2011, derived from Arabidopsis thaliana. It requires the cofactor flavin for fluorescence.
   4601..4741    +  repeat_region  AAV2 ITR: inverted terminal repeat of adeno-associated virus serotype 2 inverted
   4746..4797    -  misc_feature   bom (fragment): basis of mobility region from pBR322
   4816..5271    +  rep_origin     f1 ori (sequence partly withheld): f1 bacteriophage origin of replication; arrow indicates direction of (+) strand synthesis
   5272..5321    -  misc_feature   bom (fragment): basis of mobility region from pBR322
   5423..5458    -  CDS            rop (fragment): Rop protein, which maintains plasmids at low copy number; rop
   5553..5657    +  promoter       AmpR promoter: bla
   5658..6518    +  CDS            AmpR: β-lactamase; bla; confers resistance to ampicillin, carbenicillin, and related antibiotics
   6689..7277    +  rep_origin     ori: high-copy-number ColE1/pMB1/pBR322/pUC origin of replication
