[The description below was written by a language model from this plasmid's Addgene catalogue record and pLannotate feature annotations shown in this document.]
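Description:
H1_sgRNA(GRIN2B)_SauCas9_AcrIIA5-AsLOV2(D41) is a 7.3 kb all-in-one mammalian CRISPR expression plasmid, catalogued on a pUC19 backbone. It is maintained in E. coli at high copy through a ColE1/pUC-type origin and selected with ampicillin via the β-lactamase gene. An f1 phage origin and short remnants of pBR322 bom and rop sequences are also annotated. Although the record does not list it as an AAV vector, the feature table shows AAV2 inverted terminal repeat sequences flanking the payload: fragments on the 5′ side and a full ITR on the 3′ side. This suggests the cassette sits in an AAV-style transfer context.

The payload begins with a compact human H1 promoter fragment, followed by a GRIN2B-targeting guide fused to the Staphylococcus aureus gRNA scaffold. Next comes the SauCas9 coding sequence with a C-terminal nucleoplasmin bipartite nuclear localization signal. According to the record, the nuclease is joined by a P2A self-cleaving peptide to an engineered anti-CRISPR, with all components expressed from the same H1 promoter. The anti-CRISPR is AcrIIA5 carrying a receptor domain inserted before residue D41.

The plasmid and insert names identify this domain as AsLOV2, the blue-light-sensing LOV2 domain. The purpose field instead calls it a cpGR2 hybrid, so the record is inconsistent on this point. The feature annotated as miniSOG, a LOV-derived flavoprotein, most likely reflects homology to a LOV domain and fits the AsLOV2 naming. The P2A and AcrIIA5 segments are not annotated themselves.

The design places an inhibitor of Cas9 under external control, so that SauCas9 editing at GRIN2B can be switched. This matches the associated work on opto- and chemogenetic anti-CRISPR regulation of Cas orthologs.
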