Addgene plasmid #246055: H1_sgRNA(GRIN2B)_SauCas9_AcrIIA5-AsLOV2(D41)
Purpose: Expression of a sgRNA targeting the GRIN2B locus, a SauCas9 and an AcrIIA5-cpGR2 hybrid (insertion before D41) linked through a P2A sequence, under the same pol-III H1 promoter
Depositing lab: Dominik Niopek. Depositing organization: Universitaet Heidelberg. Publication: A versatile anti-CRISPR platform for opto- and chemogenetic control of CRISPR-Cas9 and Cas12 across a wide range of orthologs. Brenker L, Aschenbrenner S, Bubeck F, Staykov K, Gebhardt C, Wolf B, Jendrusch M, Kroll AS, Becker J, Ambiel I, Fackler OT, Grimm D, Mathony J, Niopek D. Nucleic Acids Res. 2025 Jul 19;53(14):gkaf752. doi: 10.1093/nar/gkaf752. PubMed 40794863.
Backbone
  Vector backbone: pUC19
  Vector type: Mammalian Expression, CRISPR, Synthetic Biology
Growth in bacteria
  Bacterial resistance: Ampicillin, 100 μg/mL
  Growth temperature: 37°C
  Growth strain: DH5alpha
  Copy number: High Copy
Gene/Insert
  Gene/Insert name: SauCas9, sgRNA(GRIN2B) and AcrIIA5_AsLOV2-D41
  Species: Synthetic
  Cloning method: Restriction Enzyme; 5′ cloning site XbaI (unknown if destroyed); 3′ cloning site BamHI (unknown if destroyed)
Terms and licenses: Academic/Nonprofit Terms; Industry Terms: Not Available to Industry
How to cite: H1_sgRNA(GRIN2B)_SauCas9_AcrIIA5-AsLOV2(D41) was a gift from Dominik Niopek (Addgene plasmid # 246055 ; http://n2t.net/addgene:246055 ; RRID:Addgene_246055)
